Addgene plasmid #138026: MYMH 23
Purpose: Encodes Ribosome Binding Site (RBS) variant using GFP as a reporter gene
Depositing lab: Meng How Tan. Depositing organization: Nanyang Technological University. Publication: An Expanded Synthetic Biology Toolkit for Gene Expression Control in Acetobacteraceae. Teh MY, Ooi KH, Danny Teo SX, Bin Mansoor ME, Shaun Lim WZ, Tan MH. ACS Synth Biol. 2019 Apr 19;8(4):708-723. doi: 10.1021/acssynbio.8b00168. Epub 2019 Mar 22. PubMed 30865830.
Backbone
  Vector backbone: pSEVA-331Bb
  Vector type: Bacterial Expression
Growth in bacteria
  Bacterial resistance: Chloramphenicol, 25 μg/mL
  Growth temperature: 37°C
  Growth strain: DH5alpha
  Copy number: High Copy
Gene/Insert
  Gene/Insert name: pSEVA-331Bb-4GT-GFP
  Species: Synthetic
  Mutation: AAA TAG GAG AAA
  Cloning method: Restriction Enzyme; 5′ cloning site Unknown (unknown if destroyed)
Terms and licenses: Academic/Nonprofit Terms; Industry Terms: Not Available to Industry
Depositor comments: Intermediate expression
How to cite: MYMH 23 was a gift from Meng How Tan (Addgene plasmid # 138026 ; http://n2t.net/addgene:138026 ; RRID:Addgene_138026)
