[The description below was written by a language model from this plasmid's Addgene catalogue record and pLannotate feature annotations shown in this document.]
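Description:
MYMH 23 is a 3.8 kb bacterial expression plasmid built on pSEVA-331Bb, a BioBrick-compatible version of a SEVA broad-host-range backbone. It belongs to a synthetic biology toolkit for controlling gene expression in Acetobacteraceae. Replication depends on the pBBR1 oriV together with its cognate Rep protein, a pairing that works in a wide range of Gram-negative bacteria. An incP oriT allows the plasmid to be mobilised by conjugation from a suitable donor strain. Selection is by chloramphenicol, through the cat gene driven by its own promoter. The catalogue lists the plasmid as high copy and propagated in DH5alpha. A lambda t0 terminator and an inverted rrnB T1 terminator insulate the backbone modules from the cargo.

The cargo, named pSEVA-331Bb-4GT-GFP, lies between the BioBrick prefix and suffix and is a reporter cassette for characterising a ribosome binding site variant. Two lac operator sites lie directly after the prefix, which suggests a lac-regulated promoter region, but the feature table annotates no promoter and the record does not name one. No lacI gene is annotated on the plasmid. A 714 bp fluorescent protein open reading frame follows, ending in tandem rrnB T1 and T7Te terminators. The catalogue calls the reporter GFP, whereas the automated annotation matched it to hfriFP, so the exact identity of the fluorescent protein is uncertain from the record. The defining feature is the altered RBS sequence recorded as the mutation. It presumably sits in the short gap between the operators and the reporter start codon. The depositor describes this variant as giving intermediate expression, so it serves as a mid-strength member of an RBS series for tuning translation levels.
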