Features (pLannotate 1.2.2; 14 found; start..end, strand, type, name):
      4..98      +  terminator     lambda t0 terminator: transcription terminator from phage lambda
    146..248     +  promoter       cat promoter: promoter of the E. coli cat gene encoding chloramphenicol acetyltransferase
    249..905     +  CDS            cat: CAT_ECOLX - Experimental evidence at protein level: Swiss-Prot protein existence level 1. This enzyme is an effector of chloramphenicol resistance in bacteria. From Escherichia coli. This protein is used as a marker in many commonly used cloning vectors, such as pACYC184.
   1057..1165    +  oriT           oriT: incP origin of transfer
   1176..1838    -  CDS            pBBR1 Rep: replication protein for the broad-host-range plasmid pBBR1 from Bordetella bronchiseptica
   1839..2610    -  rep_origin     pBBR1 oriV: replication origin of the broad-host-range plasmid pBBR1 from Bordetella bronchiseptica; requires the pBBR1 Rep protein for replication
   2725..2811    -  terminator     rrnB T1 terminator: Escherichia coli rrnB; transcription terminator T1 from the E. coli rrnB gene
   2850..2871    +  misc_feature   BioBrick prefix: BioBrick prefix for parts that do not start with "ATG"
   2874..2890    +  protein_bind   lac operator: The lac repressor binds to the lac operator to inhibit transcription in E. coli. This inhibition can be relieved by adding lactose or isopropyl-β-D-thiogalactopyranoside (IPTG). lac repressor encoded by lacI
   2897..2913    +  protein_bind   lac operator: The lac repressor binds to the lac operator to inhibit transcription in E. coli. This inhibition can be relieved by adding lactose or isopropyl-β-D-thiogalactopyranoside (IPTG). lac repressor encoded by lacI
   2953..3666    +  CDS            hfriFP: hfriFP is a fluorescent protein published in 2013, derived from Herbaspirillum frisingense.
   3689..3760    +  terminator     rrnB T1 terminator: transcription terminator T1 from the E. coli rrnB gene
   3776..3803    +  terminator     T7Te terminator: phage T7 early transcription terminator
   3810..3830    +  misc_feature   BioBrick suffix: universal suffix for all parts
>Addgene plasmid #138026 | MYMH 23 | addgene full sequence | sequence record 274840 | Addgene NGS Result
TTGGACTCCTGTTGATAGATCCAGTAATGACCTCAGAACTCCATCTGGATTTGTTCAGAACGCTCGGTTG
CCGCCGGGCGTTTTTTATTGGTGAGAATCCAGGGGTCCCCAATAATTACGATTTAAATTGGCGAAAATGA
GACGTTGATCGGCACGTAAGAGGTTCCAACTTTCACCATAATGAAATAAGATCACTACCGGGCGTATTTT
TTGAGTTATCGAGATTTTCAGGAGCTAAGGAAGCTAAAATGGAGAAAAAAATCACTGGATATACCACCGT
TGATATATCCCAATGGCATCGTAAAGAACATTTTGAGGCATTTCAGTCAGTTGCTCAATGTACCTATAAC
CAGACCGTTCAGCTGGATATTACGGCCTTTTTAAAGACCGTAAAGAAAAATAAGCACAAGTTTTATCCGG
CCTTTATTCACATTCTTGCCCGCCTGATGAATGCTCATCCGGAATTTCGTATGGCAATGAAAGACGGTGA
GCTGGTGATATGGGATAGTGTTCACCCTTGTTACACCGTTTTCCATGAGCAAACTGAAACGTTTTCATCG
CTCTGGAGTGAATACCACGACGATTTCCGGCAGTTTCTACACATATATTCGCAAGATGTGGCGTGTTACG
GTGAAAACCTGGCCTATTTCCCTAAAGGGTTTATTGAGAATATGTTTTTCGTCTCAGCCAATCCCTGGGT
GAGTTTCACCAGTTTTGATTTAAACGTGGCCAATATGGACAACTTCTTCGCCCCCGTTTTCACCATGGGC
AAATATTATACGCAAGGCGACAAGGTGCTGATGCCGCTGGCGATTCAGGTTCATCATGCCGTTTGTGATG
GCTTCCATGTCGGCAGAATGCTTAATGAATTACAACAGTACTGCGATGAGTGGCAGGGCGGGGCGTAATT
TGACTTTTGTCCTTTTCCGCTGCATAACCCTGCTTCGGGGTCATTATAGCGATTTTTTCGGTATATCCAT
CCTTTTTCGCACGATATACAGGATTTTGCCAAAGGGTTCGTGTAGACTTTCCTTGGTGTATCCAACGGCG
TCAGCCGGGCAGGATAGGTGAAGTAGGCCCACCCGCGAGCGGGTGTTCCTTCTTCACTGTCCCTTATTCG
CACCTGGCGGTGCTCAACGGGAATCCTGCTCTGCGAGGCTGGCCGTAGGCCGGCCCTACCGGCGCGGCAG
CGTTACCCGTGTCGGCGGCTCCAACGGCTCGCCATCGTCCAGAAAACACGGCTCATCGGGCATCGGCAGG
CGCTGCTGCCCGCGCCGTTCCCATTCCTCCGTTTCGGTCAAGGCTGGCAGGTCTGGTTCCATGCCCGGAA
TGCCGGGCTGGCTGGGCGGCTCCTCGCCGGGGCCGGTCGGTAGTTGCTGCTCGCCCGGATACAGGGTCGG
GATGCGGCGCAGGTCGCCATGCCCCAACAGCGATTCGTCCTGGTCGTCGTGATCAACCACCACGGCGGCA
CTGAACACCGACAGGCGCAACTGGTCGCGGGGCTGGCCCCACGCCACGCGGTCATTGACCACGTAGGCCG
ACACGGTGCCGGGGCCGTTGAGCTTCACGACGGAGATCCAGCGCTCGGCCACCAAGTCCTTGACTGCGTA
TTGGACCGTCCGCAAAGAACGTCCGATGAGCTTGGAAAGTGTCTTCTGGCTGACCACCACGGCGTTCTGG
TGGCCCATCTGCGCCACGAGGTGATGCAGCAGCATTGCCGCCGTGGGTTTCCTCGCAATAAGCCCGGCCC
ACGCCTCATGCGCTTTGCGTTCCGTTTGCACCCAGTGACCGGGCTTGTTCTTGGCTTGAATGCCGATTTC
TCTGGACTGCGTGGCCATGCTTATCTCCATGCGGTAGGGGTGCCGCACGGTTGCGGCACCATGCGCAATC
AGCTGCAACTTTTCGGCAGCGCGACAACAATTATGCGTTGCGTAAAAGTGGCAGTCAATTACAGATTTTC
TTTAACCTACGCAATGAGCTATTGCGGGGGGTGCCGCAATGAGCTGTTGCGTACCCCCCTTTTTTAAGTT
GTTGATTTTTAAGTCTTTCGCATTTCGCCCTATATCTAGTTCTTTGGTGCCCAAAGAAGGGCACCCCTGC
GGGGTTCCCCCACGCCTTCGGCGCGGCTCCCCCTCCGGCAAAAAGTGGCCCCTCCGGGGCTTGTTGATCG
ACTGCGCGGCCTTCGGCCTTGCCCAAGGTGGCGCTGCCCCCTTGGAACCCCCGCACTCGCCGCCGTGAGG
CTCGGGGGGCAGGCGGGCGGGCTTCGCCCTTCGACTGCCCCCACTCGCATAGGCTTGGGTCGTTCCAGGC
GCGTCAAGGCCAAGCCGCTGCGCGGTCGCTGCGCGAGCCTTGACCCGCCTTCCACTTGGTGTCCAACCGG
CAAGCGAAGCGCGCAGGCCGCAGGCCGGAGGCTTTTCCCCAGAGAAAATTAAAAAAATTGATGGGGCAAG
GCCGCAGGCCGCGCAGTTGGAGCCGGTGGGTATGTGGTCGAAGGCTGGGTAGCCGGTGGGCAATCCCTGT
GGTCAAGCTCGTGGGCAGGCGCAGCCTGTCCATCAGCTTGTCCAGCAGGGTTGTCCACGGGCCGAGCGAA
GCGAGCCAGCCGGTGGCCGCTCGCGGCCATCGTCCACATATCCACGGGCTGGCAAGGGAGCGCAGCGACC
GCGCAGGGCGAAGCCCGGAGAGCAAGCCCGTAGGGGGGGCGCGCCCAGCTGTCTAGGGCGGCGGATTTGT
CCTACTCAGGAGAGCGTTCACCGACAAACAACAGATAAAACGAAAGGCCCAGTCTTTCGACTGAGCCTTT
CGTTTTATTTGATGCCTTTAATTAAAGCGGATAACAATTTCACACAGGAGAATTCGCGGCCGCTTCTAGA
GAATTGTGAGCGGATAACAATTGACATTGTGAGCGGATAACAAGATACTGAGCACATACTAGAGAAATAG
GAGAAATACTAGATGCGTAAAGGAGAAGAACTTTTCACTGGAGTTGTCCCAATTCTTGTTGAATTAGATG
GTGATGTTAATGGGCACAAATTTTCTGTCAGTGGAGAGGGTGAAGGTGATGCAACATACGGAAAACTTAC
CCTTAAATTTATTTGCACTACTGGAAAACTACCTGTTCCATGGCCAACACTTGTCACTACTTTCGGTTAT
GGTGTTCAATGCTTTGCGAGATACCCAGATCATATGAAACAGCATGACTTTTTCAAGAGTGCCATGCCCG
AAGGTTATGTACAGGAAAGAACTATATTTTTCAAAGATGACGGGAACTACAAGACACGTGCTGAAGTCAA
GTTTGAAGGTGATACCCTTGTTAATAGAATCGAGTTAAAAGGTATTGATTTTAAAGAAGATGGAAACATT
CTTGGACACAAATTGGAATACAACTATAACTCACACAATGTATACATCATGGCAGACAAACAAAAGAATG
GAATCAAAGTTAACTTCAAAATTAGACACAACATTGAAGATGGAAGCGTTCAACTAGCAGACCATTATCA
ACAAAATACTCCAATTGGCGATGGCCCTGTCCTTTTACCAGACAACCATTACCTGTCCACACAATCTGCC
CTTTCGAAAGATCCCAACGAAAAGAGAGACCACATGGTCCTTCTTGAGTTTGTAACAGCTGCTGGGATTA
CACATGGCATGGATGAACTATACAAATAATAATACTAGAGCCAGGCATCAAATAAAACGAAAGGCTCAGT
CGAAAGACTGGGCCTTTCGTTTTATCTGTTGTTTGTCGGTGAACGCTCTCTACTAGAGTCACACTGGCTC
ACCTTCGGGTGGGCCTTTCTGCGTTTATATACTAGTAGCGGCCGCTGCAGC
